Addgene plasmid #32553: pUCBB-pBAD-eGFP
Depositing lab: Claudia Schmidt-dannert. Depositing organization: University of Minnesota. Publication: Optimized compatible set of BioBrick vectors for metabolic pathway engineering. Vick JE, Johnson ET, Choudhary S, Bloch SE, Lopez-Gallego F, Srivastava P, Tikh IB, Wawrzyn GT, Schmidt-Dannert C. Appl Microbiol Biotechnol. 2011 Dec;92(6):1275-86. Epub 2011 Oct 28. 10.1007/s00253-011-3633-4 PubMed 22033566.
Backbone
  Vector backbone: pUCBB
  Backbone manufacturer: Schmidt-Dannert Lab
  Backbone size w/o insert (bp): 3488
  Modifications to backbone: Biobrick section contains the araC gene to control expression from the pBAD promoter. It will move with the BioBrick.
  Vector type: Synthetic Biology
Growth in bacteria
  Bacterial resistance: Ampicillin, 100 μg/mL
  Growth temperature: 37°C
  Growth strain: DH5alpha
  Copy number: High Copy
Gene/Insert
  Gene/Insert name: eGFP
  Insert size (bp): 719
  Entrez Gene: eGFP (a.k.a. pPRS3a_01)
  Promoter: pBAD
  Tag / fusion protein: His (C terminal on backbone)
  Cloning method: Restriction Enzyme; 5′ cloning site NdeI (not destroyed); 3′ cloning site NsiI (not destroyed)
  Sequencing primers: 5′ not designed; 3′ pBBinR (GCAGGTCCTGAAGTTAACTAG)
Terms and licenses: Academic/Nonprofit Terms; Industry Terms: Not Available to Industry
How to cite: pUCBB-pBAD-eGFP was a gift from Claudia Schmidt-dannert (Addgene plasmid # 32553 ; http://n2t.net/addgene:32553 ; RRID:Addgene_32553)
