[The description below was written by a language model from this plasmid's Addgene catalogue record and pLannotate feature annotations shown in this document.]
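Description:
pUCBB-pBAD-eGFP is a high-copy bacterial expression plasmid from a compatible set of BioBrick-format vectors designed for metabolic pathway engineering in E. coli. It is built on the pUCBB backbone, which carries a ColE1/pUC-type origin of replication and a β-lactamase gene under its own bla promoter, so the plasmid is maintained at high copy number and selected with ampicillin. The full depositor sequence is about 4.2 kb, consistent with the recorded backbone plus a roughly 0.7 kb insert.

The payload is an arabinose-inducible reporter cassette. The araBAD (pBAD) promoter drives EGFP, the original enhanced GFP with mammalian-optimized codons, cloned between NdeI and NsiI sites that both remain intact, so the reporter can be excised and replaced by another coding sequence. A backbone-encoded C-terminal His tag follows the EGFP reading frame, allowing affinity purification or detection of the product, and a his operon terminator lies downstream of the cassette. The araC regulatory gene is divergently transcribed from the opposite strand next to the promoter, followed by a putative bacterial terminator. AraC represses pBAD in the absence of L-arabinose and activates it when the sugar is present. According to the record, araC sits inside the BioBrick section, so the regulator travels with the promoter and gene when the part is moved or assembled with others.

The construct serves as a fluorescent reference for characterizing pBAD-controlled expression from this vector series, and as an entry vector for placing genes of interest under tunable arabinose control in BioBrick-based pathway assemblies.
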