Features (pLannotate 1.2.2; 10 found; start..end, strand, type, name):
      2..61      +  terminator     his operon terminator: This putative transcriptin terminator from the E. coli his operon has a 2-bp deletion introduced during synthesis. Its efficiency has not been determined.
    256..844     -  rep_origin     ori: high-copy-number ColE1/pMB1/pBR322/pUC origin of replication
   1015..1875    -  CDS            AmpR: β-lactamase; bla; confers resistance to ampicillin, carbenicillin, and related antibiotics
   1876..1980    -  promoter       AmpR promoter: bla
   2070..2113    -  terminator     bacterial terminator: putative bacterial transcription terminator
   2140..3018    -  CDS            araC: L-arabinose regulatory protein; araC
   3045..3329    +  promoter       araBAD promoter: araBAD; promoter of the L-arabinose operon of E. coli; the araC regulatory gene is transcribed in the opposite direction (Guzman et al., 1995)
   3380..4099    +  CDS            EGFP: the original enhanced GFP (Yang et al., 1996) mammalian codon-optimized
   4125..4142    +  CDS            7xHis (fragment): 6xHis affinity tag
   4146..4182    -  misc_feature   bom (fragment): basis of mobility region from pBR322
>Addgene plasmid #32553 | pUCBB-pBAD-eGFP | depositor full sequence | sequence record 37553 | pUCBB-pBAD-eGFP sequence 4207 bps
GTCCGGCAAAAAAACGGGCAAGGTGTCACCACCCTGCCCTTTTTCTTTAAAACCGAAAAGATTACTTCGC
GTTATGCAGGCTTCCTCGCTCACTGACTCGCTGCGCTCGGTCGTTCGGCTGCGGCGAGCGGTATCAGCTC
ACTCAAAGGCGGTAATACGGTTATCCACAGAATCAGGGGATAACGCAGGAAAGAACATGTGAGCAAAAGG
CCAGCAAAAGGCCAGGAACCGTAAAAAGGCCGCGTTGCTGGCGTTTTTCCATAGGCTCCGCCCCCCTGAC
GAGCATCACAAAAATCGACGCTCAAGTCAGAGGTGGCGAAACCCGACAGGACTATAAAGATACCAGGCGT
TTCCCCCTGGAAGCTCCCTCGTGCGCTCTCCTGTTCCGACCCTGCCGCTTACCGGATACCTGTCCGCCTT
TCTCCCTTCGGGAAGCGTGGCGCTTTCTCATAGCTCACGCTGTAGGTATCTCAGTTCGGTGTAGGTCGTT
CGCTCCAAGCTGGGCTGTGTGCACGAACCCCCCGTTCAGCCCGACCGCTGCGCCTTATCCGGTAACTATC
GTCTTGAGTCCAACCCGGTAAGACACGACTTATCGCCACTGGCAGCAGCCACTGGTAACAGGATTAGCAG
AGCGAGGTATGTAGGCGGTGCTACAGAGTTCTTGAAGTGGTGGCCTAACTACGGCTACACTAGAAGGACA
GTATTTGGTATCTGCGCTCTGCTGAAGCCAGTTACCTTCGGAAAAAGAGTTGGTAGCTCTTGATCCGGCA
AACAAACCACCGCTGGTAGCGGTGGTTTTTTTGTTTGCAAGCAGCAGATTACGCGCAGAAAAAAAGGATC
TCAAGAAGATCCTTTGATCTTTTCTACGGGGTCTGACGCTCAGTGGAACGAAAACTCACGTTAAGGGATT
TTGGTCATGAGATTATCAAAAAGGATCTTCACCTAGATCCTTTTAAATTAAAAATGAAGTTTTAAATCAA
TCTAAAGTATATATGAGTAAACTTGGTCTGACAGTTACCAATGCTTAATCAGTGAGGCACCTATCTCAGC
GATCTGTCTATTTCGTTCATCCATAGTTGCCTGACTCCCCGTCGTGTAGATAACTACGATACGGGAGGGC
TTACCATCTGGCCCCAGTGCTGCAATGATACCGCGAGACCCACGCTCACCGGCTCCAGATTTATCAGCAA
TAAACCAGCCAGCCGGAAGGGCCGAGCGCAGAAGTGGTCCTGCAACTTTATCCGCCTCCATCCAGTCTAT
TAATTGTTGCCGGGAAGCTAGAGTAAGTAGTTCGCCAGTTAATAGTTTGCGCAACGTTGTTGCCATTGCT
ACAGGCATCGTGGTGTCACGCTCGTCGTTTGGTATGGCTTCATTCAGCTCCGGTTCCCAACGATCAAGGC
GAGTTACATGATCCCCCATGTTGTGCAAAAAAGCGGTTAGCTCCTTCGGTCCTCCGATCGTTGTCAGAAG
TAAGTTGGCCGCAGTGTTATCACTCATGGTTATGGCAGCACTGCATAATTCTCTTACTGTCATGCCATCC
GTAAGATGCTTTTCTGTGACTGGTGAGTACTCAACCAAGTCATTCTGAGAATAGTGTATGCGGCGACCGA
GTTGCTCTTGCCCGGCGTCAATACGGGATAATACCGCGCCACATAGCAGAACTTTAAAAGTGCTCATCAT
TGGAAAACGTTCTTCGGGGCGAAAACTCTCAAGGATCTTACCGCTGTTGAGATCCAGTTCGATGTAACCC
ACTCGTGCACCCAACTGATCTTCAGCATCTTTTACTTTCACCAGCGTTTCTGGGTGAGCAAAAACAGGAA
GGCAAAATGCCGCAAAAAAGGGAATAAGGGCGACACGGAAATGTTGAATACTCATACTCTTCCTTTTTCA
ATATTATTGAAGCATTTATCAGGGTTATTGTCTCATGAGCGGATACATATTTGAATGTATTTAGAAAAAT
AAACAAATAGGGGTTCCGCGCACATTTCCCCGAAAAGTGCCACCTGACGTCTAAGAAACCATTATTATCA
TGACATTAACCTATAAAAATAGGCGTATCACGAGGCAGAATTTCAGATAAAAAAAATCCTTAGCTTTCGC
TAAGGATGATTTCTGGAATTCATCCTGAACTTATCTAGATTATGACAACTTGACGGCTACATCATTCACT
TTTTCTTCACAACCGGCACGGAACTCGCTCGGGCTGGCCCCGGTGCATTTTTTAAATACCCGCGAGAAAT
AGAGTTGATCGTCAAAACCAACATTGCGACCGACGGTGGCGATAGGCATCCGGGTGGTGCTCAAAAGCAG
CTTCGCCTGGCTGATACGTTGGTCCTCGCGCCAGCTTAAGACGCTAATCCCTAACTGCTGGCGGAAAAGA
TGTGACAGACGCGACGGCGACAAGCAAACATGCTGTGCGACGCTGGCGATATCAAAATTGCTGTCTGCCA
GGTGATCGCTGATGTACTGACAAGCCTCGCGTACCCGATTATCCATCGGTGGATGGAGCGACTCGTTAAT
CGCTTCCATGCGCCGCAGTAACAATTGCTCAAGCAGATTTATCGCCAGCAGCTCCGAATAGCGCCCTTCC
CCTTGCCCGGCGTTAATGATTTGCCCAAACAGGTCGCTGAAATGCGGCTGGTGCGCTTCATCCGGGCGAA
AGAACCCCGTATTGGCAAATATTGACGGCCAGTTAAGCCATTCATGCCAGTAGGCGCGCGGACGAAAGTA
AACCCACTGGTGATACCATTCGCGAGCCTCCGGATGACGACCGTAGTGATGAATCTCTCCTGGCGGGAAC
AGCAAAATATCACCCGGTCGGCAAACAAATTCTCGTCCCTGATTTTTCACCACCCCCTGACCGCGAATGG
TGAGATTGAGAATATAACCTTTCATTCCCAGCGGTCGGTCGATAAAAAAATCGAGATAACCGTTGGCCTC
AATCGGCGTTAAACCCGCCACCAGATGGGCATTAAACGAGTATCCCGGCAGCAGGGGATCATTTTGCGCT
TCAGCCATACTTTTCATACTCCCGCCATTCAGAGAAGAAACCAATTGTCCATATTGCATCAGACATTGCC
GTCACTGCGTCTTTTACTGGCTCTTCTCGCTAACCAAACCGGTAACCCCGCTTATTAAAAGCATTCTGTA
ACAAAGCGGGACCAAAGCCATGACAAAAACGCGTAACAAAAGTGTCTATAATCACGGCAGAAAAGTCCAC
ATTGATTATTTGCACGGCGTCACACTTTGCTATGCCATAGCATTTTTATCCATAAGATTAGCGGATCCTA
CCTGACGCTTTTTATCGCAACTCTCTACTGTTTCTCCATACCCGTTTTTTTGGGCTAGAAATAATTTTGT
TTAAGAGATCTGGATCCATATGGTGAGCAAGGGCGAGGAGCTGTTCACCGGGGTGGTGCCCATCCTGGTC
GAGCTGGACGGCGACGTAAACGGCCACAAGTTCAGCGTGTCCGGCGAGGGCGAGGGCGATGCCACCTACG
GCAAGCTGACCCTGAAGTTCATCTGCACCACCGGCAAGCTGCCCGTGCCCTGGCCCACCCTCGTGACCAC
CCTGACCTACGGCGTGCAGTGCTTCAGCCGCTACCCCGACCACATGAAGCAGCACGACTTCTTCAAGTCC
GCCATGCCCGAAGGCTACGTCCAGGAGCGCACCATCTTCTTCAAGGACGACGGCAACTACAAGACCCGCG
CCGAGGTGAAGTTCGAGGGCGACACCCTGGTGAACCGCATCGAGCTGAAGGGCATCGACTTCAAGGAGGA
CGGCAACATCCTGGGGCACAAGCTGGAGTACAACTACAACAGCCACAACGTCTATATCATGGCCGACAAG
CAGAAGAACGGCATCAAGGTGAACTTCAAGATCCGCCACAACATCGAGGACGGCAGCGTGCAGCTCGCCG
ACCACTACCAGCAGAACACCCCCATCGGCGACGGCCCCGTGCTGCTGCCCGACAACCACTACCTGAGCAC
CCAGTCCGCCCTGAGCAAAGACCCCAACGAGAAGCGCGATCACATGGTCCTGCTGGAGTTCGTGACCGCC
GCCGGGATCACTCTCGGCATGGACGAGCTGTACAAGTAAATGCATCCATGGCGGCCGCCTCGAGCATCAC
CATCACCATCACTGATTCTCCTTACGCATCTGTGCGGTATTTCACACCGCATGTACTAGTTAACTTCAGG
ACCTGCA
