>Addgene plasmid #32553 | pUCBB-pBAD-eGFP | addgene partial sequence | sequence record 38605 | EGFP-N 5'-CGTCGCCGTCCAGCTCGACCAG-3'
CCTCGCCCTTGCTCACCATATGGATCCAGATCTCTTAAACAAAATTATTTCTAGCCCAAAAAAACGGGTA
TGGAGAAACAGTAGAGAGTTGCGATAAAAAGCGTCAGGTAGGATCCGCTAATCTTATGGATAAAAATGCT
ATGGCATAGCAAAGTGTGACGCCGTGCAAATAATCAATGTGGACTTTTCTGCCGTGATTATAGACACTTT
TGTTACGCGTTTTTGTCATGGCTTTGGTCCCGCTTTGTTACAGAATGCTTTTAATAAGCGGGGTTACCGG
TTTGGTTAGCGAGAAGAGCCAGTAAAAGACGCAGTGACGGCAATGTCTGATGCAATATGGACAATTGGTT
TCTTCTCTGAATGGCGGGAGTATGAAAAGTATGGCTGAAGCGCAAAATGATCCCCTGCTGCCGGGATACT
CGTTTAATGCCCATCTGGTGGCGGGTTTAACGCCGATTGAGGCCAACGGTTATCTCGATTTTTTTATCGA
CCGACCGCTGGGAATGAAAGGTTATATTCTCAATCTCACCATTCGCGGTCAGGGGGTGGTGAAAAATCAG
GGACGAGAATTTGTTTGCCGACCGGGTGATATTTTGCTGTTCCCGCCAGGAGAGATTCATCACTACGGTC
GTCATCCGGAGGCTCGCGAATGGTATCACCAGTGGGTTTACTTTCGTCCGCGCGCCTACTGGCATGAATG
GCTTAACTGGCCGTCAATATTTGCCAATACGGGGTTCTTTCGCCCGGATGAAGCGCACCAGCCGCATTTC
AGCGACCTGTTTGGGCAAATCATTAACGCCGGGCAAGGGGAAGGGCGCTATTCGGAGCTGCTGGCGATAA
ATCTGCTTGAGCAATTGTTACTGCGGCGCATGGAAGCGATTAACGAGTCGCTCCATCCACCG
