>Addgene plasmid #32553 | pUCBB-pBAD-eGFP | addgene partial sequence | sequence record 38606 | EGFP-C 5'-CATGGTCCTGCTGGAGTTCGTG-3'
TGGACGAGCTGTACNAGTAAATGCATCCATGGCGGCCGCCTCGAGCATCACCATCACCATCACTGATTCT
CCTTACGCATCTGTGCGGTATTTCACACCGCATGTACTAGTTAACTTCAGGACCTGCAGTCCGGCAAAAA
AGGGCAAGGTGTCACCACCCTGCCCTTTTTCTTTAAAACCGAAAAGATTACTTCGCGTTATGCAGGCTTC
CTCGCTCACTGACTCGCTGCGCTCGGTCGTTCGGCTGCGGCGAGCGGTATCAGCTCACTCAAAGGCGGTA
ATACGGTTATCCACAGAATCAGGGGATAACGCAGGAAAGAACATGTGAGCAAAAGGCCAGCAAAAGGCCA
GGAACCGTAAAAAGGCCGCGTTGCTGGCGTTTTTCCACAGGCTCCGCCCCCCTGACGAGCATCACAAAAA
TCGACGCTCAAGTCAGAGGTGGCGAAACCCGACAGGACTATAAAGATACCAGGCGTTTCCCCCTGGAAGC
TCCCTCGTGCGCTCTCCTGTTCCGACCCTGCCGCTTACCGGATACCTGTCCGCCTTTCTCCCTTCGGGAA
GCGTGGCGCTTTCTCATAGCTCACGCTGTAGGTATCTCAGTTCGGTGTAGGTCGTTCGCTCCAAGCTGGG
CTGTGTGCACGAACCCCCCGTTCAGCCCGACCGCTGCGCCTTATCCGGTAACTATCGTCTTGAGTCCAAC
CCGGTAAGACACGACTTATCGCCACTGGCAGCAGCCACTGGTAACAGGATTAGCAGAGCGAGGTATGTAG
GCGGTGCTACAGAGTTCTTGAAGTGGTGGCCTAACTACGGCTACACTAGAAGAACAGTATTTGGTATCTG
CGCTCTGCTGAAGCCAGTTACCTTC
